Addgene plasmid #143630: TFORF2824
Purpose: Lentiviral vector for overexpressing transcription factor ORFs with unique 24-bp barcodes. Barcodes facilitate identification of transcription factors in pooled screens.
Depositing lab: Feng Zhang. Depositing organization: Broad Institute. Publication: A transcription factor atlas of directed differentiation. Joung J, Ma S, Tay T, Geiger-Schuller KR, Kirchgatterer PC, Verdine VK, Guo B, Arias-Garcia MA, Allen WE, Singh A, Kuksenko O, Abudayyeh OO, Gootenberg JS, Fu Z, Macrae RK, Buenrostro JD, Regev A, Zhang F. Cell. 2023 Jan 5;186(1):209-229.e26. doi: 10.1016/j.cell.2022.11.026. PubMed 36608654.
Backbone
  Vector backbone: pLX_TRC317
  Backbone manufacturer: Broad Institute Genetic Perturbation Platform
  Backbone size w/o insert (bp): 8264
  Vector type: Mammalian Expression, Lentiviral
  Selectable markers: Puromycin
Growth in bacteria
  Bacterial resistance: Ampicillin, 100 μg/mL
  Growth temperature: 37°C
  Growth strain: NEB Stable
  Copy number: High Copy
Gene/Insert
  Gene/Insert name: IKZF1
  Species: H. sapiens (human)
  Insert size (bp): 1400
  Entrez Gene: IKZF1 (a.k.a. CVID13, Hs.54452, IK1, IKAROS, LYF1, LyF-1, PPP1R92, PRO0758, ZNFN1A1)
  Promoter: EF1a
  Cloning method: Unknown
  Sequencing primers: 5′ GGGTGGAGACTGAAGTTAGGCCAG; 3′ CACATAGCGTAAAAGGAGCAACATAG
Terms and licenses: Academic/Nonprofit Terms; Industry Terms: Not Available to Industry
Depositor comments: XM_011515076,XM_017011668,XM_011515075,NM_001291838,ENST00000343574,ENST00000438033 . The transcription factor ORF portion of this plasmid was synthesized by Genewiz. Please test multiple small colonies in case of plasmid recombination. To make this collection available in a timely manner, a portion of this collection was not fully sequenced by Addgene. If an Addgene verified full plasmid sequence is not available, please contact us prior to placing an order to request the full sequence.
How to cite: TFORF2824 was a gift from Feng Zhang (Addgene plasmid # 143630 ; http://n2t.net/addgene:143630 ; RRID:Addgene_143630)
