[The description below was written by a language model from this plasmid's Addgene catalogue record and pLannotate feature annotations shown in this document.]
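Description:
TFORF2824 is a third-generation-style, self-inactivating lentiviral expression plasmid built on the pLX_TRC317 backbone and carrying the human transcription factor IKZF1 (IKAROS), a regulator of hematopoietic and lymphocyte differentiation. It is propagated in E. coli through a high-copy ColE1/pUC-type origin with ampicillin selection (AmpR under its own bla promoter). The bacterial portion also retains an f1 origin and remnants of lac and T7/T3 promoter elements. The depositor warns that the plasmid can recombine, as is common for LTR-containing vectors.

The viral genome is transcribed from an RSV promoter fused to a truncated HIV-1 5' LTR, followed by the Ψ packaging signal, a gag fragment and the Rev response element, and ends in a ΔU3 3' LTR with a downstream SV40 polyadenylation signal. Within this unit, an SV40 early promoter/origin drives puromycin N-acetyltransferase for selecting transduced mammalian cells. A cPPT/CTS element, which aids nuclear import of the viral genome, follows this cassette. The EF-1α promoter then drives constitutive expression of the synthesized IKZF1 ORF, with a WPRE downstream to enhance transcript stability and expression. The annotated IKZF1 match spans about 1.3 kb, against a listed insert size of 1.4 kb, and the comments link it to several IKZF1 transcript isoforms. The catalogue entry states that each construct in this collection carries a unique 24-bp barcode, but the barcode is not annotated in the feature table. A short U6 promoter fragment lies between the ORF and the WPRE, and the record does not explain its function.

The plasmid belongs to a barcoded transcription factor ORF library. It is intended for lentiviral overexpression in mammalian cells, particularly in pooled screens where the barcodes identify which factor each cell received, such as directed differentiation studies.
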