Features (pLannotate 1.2.2; 31 found; start..end, strand, type, name):
      5..231     +  promoter       RSV promoter: Rous sarcoma virus enhancer/promoter
    232..412     +  LTR            5' LTR (truncated): truncated 5' long terminal repeat (LTR) from HIV-1
    459..584     +  misc_feature   HIV-1 Ψ: packaging signal of human immunodeficiency virus type 1
    568..931     +  CDS            HIV-1 gag (fragment): gag protein from human immunodeficiency virus 1; gag
   1077..1310    +  misc_feature   RRE: The Rev response element (RRE) of HIV-1 allows for Rev-dependent mRNA export from the nucleus to the cytoplasm.
   1687..1713    +  CDS            Rev (fragment): human immunodeficiency virus 1 (HIV-1) Rev protein; rev; enhances nuclear export of unspliced and incompletely spliced viral mRNAs
   1720..1743    +  promoter       SV40 promoter (fragment): SV40 early promoter
   1744..1815    +  promoter       SV40 promoter (fragment): SV40 enhancer and early promoter
   1839..1974    +  rep_origin     SV40 ori: SV40 origin of replication
   2020..2616    +  CDS            PuroR (fragment): puromycin N-acetyltransferase; pac from Streptomyces; confers resistance to puromycin
   2665..2782    +  misc_feature   cPPT/CTS: central polypurine tract and central termination sequence of HIV-1
   2847..2913    +  CDS            small t antigen (fragment): SV40 (simian virus 40) small t antigen
   2920..4098    +  promoter       EF-1α promoter: strong constitutive promoter for human elongation factor EF-1α
   4115..5410    +  CDS            IKZF1 (fragment): IKZF1_HUMAN - Also known as IK1, IKAROS, LYF1, ZNFN1A1. Experimental evidence at protein level: Swiss-Prot protein existence level 1. Transcription regulator of hematopoietic cell differentiation (PubMed:17934067). Binds gamma-satellite DNA (PubMed:17135265, PubMed:19141594). Plays a role in the development of lymphocytes, B- and T-cells. Binds and activates the enhancer (delta-A element) of the CD3-delta gene. Repressor of the TDT (fikzfterminal deoxynucleotidyltransferase) gene during thymocyte differentiation. Regulates transcription through association with both HDAC-dependent and HDAC-ind
   5426..5479    +  promoter       U6 promoter (fragment): RNA polymerase III promoter for human U6 snRNA
   5521..6109    +  misc_feature   WPRE: woodchuck hepatitis virus posttranscriptional regulatory element
   6160..6179    +  misc_feature   cPPT/CTS (fragment): central polypurine tract and central termination sequence of HIV-1
   6181..6414    +  LTR            3' LTR (ΔU3): self-inactivating 3' long terminal repeat (LTR) from HIV-1
   6492..6613    +  polyA_signal   SV40 poly(A) signal: SV40 polyadenylation signal
   6653..6788    +  rep_origin     SV40 ori: SV40 origin of replication
   6809..6827    -  promoter       T7 promoter: promoter for bacteriophage T7 RNA polymerase
   6835..6990    +  CDS            lacZα (fragment): LacZα fragment of β-galactosidase; lacZ fragment
   6995..7423    +  rep_origin     f1 ori (sequence partly withheld): f1 bacteriophage origin of replication; arrow indicates direction of (+) strand synthesis
   7476..7580    +  promoter       AmpR promoter: bla
   7581..8441    +  CDS            AmpR: β-lactamase; bla; confers resistance to ampicillin, carbenicillin, and related antibiotics
   8612..9200    +  rep_origin     ori: high-copy-number ColE1/pMB1/pBR322/pUC origin of replication
   9383..9475    +  CDS            lacI (fragment): lac repressor; lacI; The lac repressor binds to the lac operator to inhibit transcription in E. coli. This inhibition can be relieved by adding lactose or isopropyl-β-D-thiogalactopyranoside (IPTG).
   9488..9509    +  protein_bind   CAP binding site: CAP binding activates transcription in the presence of cAMP. E. coli catabolite activator protein
   9524..9554    +  promoter       lac promoter: promoter for the E. coli lac operon
   9562..9578    +  protein_bind   lac operator: The lac repressor binds to the lac operator to inhibit transcription in E. coli. This inhibition can be relieved by adding lactose or isopropyl-β-D-thiogalactopyranoside (IPTG). lac repressor encoded by lacI
   9623..9641    +  promoter       T3 promoter: promoter for bacteriophage T3 RNA polymerase
>Addgene plasmid #143630 | TFORF2824 | addgene full sequence | sequence record 400457 | Addgene NGS Result
TTAATGTAGTCTTATGCAATACTCTTGTAGTCTTGCAACATGGTAACGATGAGTTAGCAACATGCCTTAC
AAGGAGAGAAAAAGCACCGTGCATGCCGATTGGTGGAAGTAAGGTGGTACGATCGTGCCTTATTAGGAAG
GCAACAGACGGGTCTGACATGGATTGGACGAACCACTGAATTGCCGCATTGCAGAGATATTGTATTTAAG
TGCCTAGCTCGATACATAAACGGGTCTCTCTGGTTAGACCAGATCTGAGCCTGGGAGCTCTCTGGCTAAC
TAGGGAACCCACTGCTTAAGCCTCAATAAAGCTTGCCTTGAGTGCTTCAAGTAGTGTGTGCCCGTCTGTT
GTGTGACTCTGGTAACTAGAGATCCCTCAGACCCTTTTAGTCAGTGTGGAAAATCTCTAGCAGTGGCGCC
CGAACAGGGACTTGAAAGCGAAAGGGAAACCAGAGGAGCTCTCTCGACGCAGGACTCGGCTTGCTGAAGC
GCGCACGGCAAGAGGCGAGGGGCGGCGACTGGTGAGTACGCCAAAAATTTTGACTAGCGGAGGCTAGAAG
GAGAGAGATGGGTGCGAGAGCGTCAGTATTAAGCGGGGGAGAATTAGATCGCGATGGGAAAAAATTCGGT
TAAGGCCAGGGGGAAAGAAAAAATATAAATTAAAACATATAGTATGGGCAAGCAGGGAGCTAGAACGATT
CGCAGTTAATCCTGGCCTGTTAGAAACATCAGAAGGCTGTAGACAAATACTGGGACAGCTACAACCATCC
CTTCAGACAGGATCAGAAGAACTTAGATCATTATATAATACAGTAGCAACCCTCTATTGTGTGCATCAAA
GGATAGAGATAAAAGACACCAAGGAAGCTTTAGACAAGATAGAGGAAGAGCAAAACAAAAGTAAGACCAC
CGCACAGCAAGCGGCCGCTGATCTTCAGACCTGGAGGAGGAGATATGAGGGACAATTGGAGAAGTGAATT
ATATAAATATAAAGTAGTAAAAATTGAACCATTAGGAGTAGCACCCACCAAGGCAAAGAGAAGAGTGGTG
CAGAGAGAAAAAAGAGCAGTGGGAATAGGAGCTTTGTTCCTTGGGTTCTTGGGAGCAGCAGGAAGCACTA
TGGGCGCAGCGTCAATGACGCTGACGGTACAGGCCAGACAATTATTGTCTGGTATAGTGCAGCAGCAGAA
CAATTTGCTGAGGGCTATTGAGGCGCAACAGCATCTGTTGCAACTCACAGTCTGGGGCATCAAGCAGCTC
CAGGCAAGAATCCTGGCTGTGGAAAGATACCTAAAGGATCAACAGCTCCTGGGGATTTGGGGTTGCTCTG
GAAAACTCATTTGCACCACTGCTGTGCCTTGGAATGCTAGTTGGAGTAATAAATCTCTGGAACAGATTTG
GAATCACACGACCTGGATGGAGTGGGACAGAGAAATTAACAATTACACAAGCTTAATACACTCCTTAATT
GAAGAATCGCAAAACCAGCAAGAAAAGAATGAACAAGAATTATTGGAATTAGATAAATGGGCAAGTTTGT
GGAATTGGTTTAACATAACAAATTGGCTGTGGTATATAAAATTATTCATAATGATAGTAGGAGGCTTGGT
AGGTTTAAGAATAGTTTTTGCTGTACTTTCTATAGTGAATAGAGTTAGGCAGGGATATTCACCATTATCG
TTTCAGACCCACCTCCCAACCCCGAGGGGACCCATGCATTGCATCTCAATTAGTCAGCAACCAGGTGTGG
AAAGTCCCCAGGCTCCCCAGCAGGCAGAAGTATGCAAAGCATGCGTCTCAATTAGTCAGCAACCATAGTC
CCGCCCCTAACTCCGCCCATCCCGCCCCTAACTCCGCCCAGTTCCGCCCATTCTCCGCCCCATGGCTGAC
TAATTTTTTTTATTTATGCAGAGGCCGAGGCCGCCTCGGCCTCTGAGCTATTCCAGAAGTAGTGAGGAGG
CTTTTTTGGAGGCCTAGGCTTTTGCAAAAAGCTTTCTAGAGGTACCACCGGAGCTTACCATGACCGAGTA
CAAGCCCACGGTGCGCCTCGCCACCCGCGACGACGTCCCCAGGGCCGTACGCACCCTCGCCGCCGCGTTC
GCCGACTACCCCGCCACGCGCCACACCGTCGATCCGGACCGCCACATCGAGCGGGTCACCGAGCTGCAAG
AACTCTTCCTCACGCGCGTCGGGCTCGACATCGGCAAGGTGTGGGTCGCGGACGACGGCGCCGCCGTGGC
GGTCTGGACCACGCCGGAGAGCGTCGAAGCGGGGGCGGTGTTCGCCGAGATCGGCCCGCGCATGGCCGAG
TTGAGCGGTTCCCGGCTGGCCGCGCAGCAACAGATGGAAGGCCTCCTGGCGCCGCACCGGCCCAAGGAGC
CCGCGTGGTTCCTGGCCACCGTCGGCGTCTCGCCCGACCACCAGGGCAAGGGTCTGGGCAGCGCCGTCGT
GCTCCCCGGAGTGGAGGCGGCCGAGCGCGCCGGGGTGCCCGCCTTCCTGGAGACCTCCGCGCCCCGCAAC
CTCCCCTTCTACGAGCGGCTCGGCTTCACCGTCACCGCCGACGTCGAGGTGCCCGAAGGACCGCGCACCT
GGTGCATGACCCGCAAGCCCGGTGCCAGTTAACGAATTCTAGATCTTGAGACAAATGGCAGTATTCATCC
ACAATTTTAAAAGAAAAGGGGGGATTGGGGGGTACAGTGCAGGGGAAAGAATAGTAGACATAATAGCAAC
AGACATACAAACTAAAGAATTACAAAAACAAATTACAAAAATTCAAAATTTTCGGGTTTATTACAGGGAC
AGCAGAGATCCACTTTGGCGCCGGCTCGAGGCCTGCAGGTGCAAAGATGGATAAAGTTTTAAACAGAGAG
GAATCTTTGCAGCTAATGGACCTTCTAGGTCTTGAAAGGAGTGGGAATTGGCTCCGGTGCCCGTCAGTGG
GCAGAGCGCACATCGCCCACAGTCCCCGAGAAGTTGGGGGGAGGGGTCGGCAATTGAACCGGTGCCTAGA
GAAGGTGGCGCGGGGTAAACTGGGAAAGTGATGTCGTGTACTGGCTCCGCCTTTTTCCCGAGGGTGGGGG
AGAACCGTATATAAGTGCAGTAGTCGCCGTGAACGTTCTTTTTCGCAACGGGTTTGCCGCCAGAACACAG
GTAAGTGCCGTGTGTGGTTCCCGCGGGCCTGGCCTCTTTACGGGTTATGGCCCTTGCGTGCCTTGAATTA
CTTCCACCTGGCTGCAGTACGTGATTCTTGATCCCGAGCTTCGGGTTGGAAGTGGGTGGGAGAGTTCGAG
GCCTTGCGCTTAAGGAGCCCCTTCGCCTCGTGCTTGAGTTGAGGCCTGGCCTGGGCGCTGGGGCCGCCGC
GTGCGAATCTGGTGGCACCTTCGCGCCTGTCTCGCTGCTTTCGATAAGTCTCTAGCCATTTAAAATTTTT
GATGACCTGCTGCGACGCTTTTTTTCTGGCAAGATAGTCTTGTAAATGCGGGCCAAGATCTGCACACTGG
TATTTCGGTTTTTGGGGCCGCGGGCGGCGACGGGGCCCGTGCGTCCCAGCGCACATGTTCGGCGAGGCGG
GGCCTGCGAGCGCGGCCACCGAGAATCGGACGGGGGTAGTCTCAAGCTGGCCGGCCTGCTCTGGTGCCTG
GCCTCGCGCCGCCGTGTATCGCCCCGCCCTGGGCGGCAAGGCTGGCCCGGTCGGCACCAGTTGCGTGAGC
GGAAAGATGGCCGCTTCCCGGCCCTGCTGCAGGGAGCTCAAAATGGAGGACGCGGCGCTCGGGAGAGCGG
GCGGGTGAGTCACCCACACAAAGGAAAAGGGCCTTTCCGTCCTCAGCCGTCGCTTCATGTGACTCCACGG
AGTACCGGGCGCCGTCCAGGCACCTCGATTAGTTCTCGAGCTTTTGGAGTACGTCGTCTTTAGGTTGGGG
GGAGGGGTTTTATGCGATGGAGTTTCCCCACACTGAGTGGGTGGAGACTGAAGTTAGGCCAGCTTGGCAC
TTGATGTAATTCTCCTTGGAATTTGCCCTTTTTGAGTTTGGATCTTGGTTCATTCTCAAGCCTCAGACAG
TGGTTCAAAGTTTTTTTCTTCCATTTCAGGTGTCGTGAGGCTAGCACCGCCACCATGGATGCTGATGAGG
GTCAAGACATGTCCCAAGTTTCAGGGAAGGAAAGCCCCCCTGTAAGCGATACTCCAGATGAGGGCGATGA
GCCCATGCCGATCCCCGAGGACCTCTCCACCACCTCGGGAGGACAGCAAAGCTCCAAGAGTGACAGAGTC
GTGGGAGAACGGCCCTTCCAGTGCAATCAGTGCGGGGCCTCATTCACCCAGAAGGGCAACCTGCTCCGGC
ACATCAAGCTGCATTCCGGGGAGAAGCCCTTCAAATGCCACCTCTGCAACTACGCCTGCCGCCGGAGGGA
CGCCCTCACTGGCCACCTGAGGACGCACTCCGTTGGTAAACCTCACAAATGTGGATATTGTGGCCGAAGC
TATAAACAGCGAAGCTCTTTAGAGGAACATAAAGAGCGCTGCCACAACTACTTGGAAAGCATGGGCCTTC
CGGGCACACTGTACCCAGTCATTAAAGAAGAAACTAATCACAGTGAAATGGCAGAAGACCTGTGCAAGAT
AGGATCAGAGAGATCTCTCGTGCTGGACAGACTAGCAAGTAACGTCGCCAAACGTAAGAGCTCTATGCCT
CAGAAATTTCTTGGGGACAAGGGCCTGTCCGACACGCCCTACGACAGCAGCGCCAGCTACGAGAAGGAGA
ACGAAATGATGAAGTCCCACGTGATGGACCAAGCCATCAACAACGCCATCAACTACCTGGGGGCCGAGTC
CCTGCGCCCGCTGGTGCAGACGCCCCCGGGCGGTTCCGAGGTGGTCCCGGTCATCAGCCCGATGTACCAG
CTGCACAAGCCGCTCGCGGAGGGCACCCCGCGCTCCAACCACTCGGCCCAGGACAGCGCCGTGGAGAACC
TGCTGCTGCTCTCCAAGGCCAAGTTGGTGCCCTCGGAGCGCGAGGCGTCCCCGAGCAACAGCTGCCAAGA
CTCCACGGACACCGAGAGCAACAACGAGGAGCAGCGCAGCGGTCTCATCTACCTGACCAACCACATCGCC
CCGCACGCGCGCAACGGGCTGTCGCTCAAGGAGGAGCACCGCGCCTACGACCTGCTGCGCGCCGCCTCCG
AGAACTCGCAGGACGCGCTCCGCGTGGTCAGCACCAGCGGGGAGCAGATGAAGGTGTACAAGTGCGAACA
CTGCCGGGTGCTCTTCCTGGATCACGTCATGTACACCATCCACATGGGCTGCCACGGCTTCCGTGATCCT
TTTGAGTGCAACATGTGCGGCTACCACAGCCAGGACCGGTACGAGTTCTCGTCGCACATAACGCGAGGGG
AGCACCGCTTCCACATGAGCTAGTAATGAACTAGTCCGTAACTTGAAAGTATTTCGATTTCTTGGCTTTA
TATATCTTGTGGAAAGGACGAACCATACTCACGAAACTCCAGATGACGCGTTAAGTCGACAATCAACCTC
TGGATTACAAAATTTGTGAAAGATTGACTGGTATTCTTAACTATGTTGCTCCTTTTACGCTATGTGGATA
CGCTGCTTTAATGCCTTTGTATCATGCTATTGCTTCCCGTATGGCTTTCATTTTCTCCTCCTTGTATAAA
TCCTGGTTGCTGTCTCTTTATGAGGAGTTGTGGCCCGTTGTCAGGCAACGTGGCGTGGTGTGCACTGTGT
TTGCTGACGCAACCCCCACTGGTTGGGGCATTGCCACCACCTGTCAGCTCCTTTCCGGGACTTTCGCTTT
CCCCCTCCCTATTGCCACGGCGGAACTCATCGCCGCCTGCCTTGCCCGCTGCTGGACAGGGGCTCGGCTG
TTGGGCACTGACAATTCCGTGGTGTTGTCGGGGAAATCATCGTCCTTTCCTTGGCTGCTCGCCTGTGTTG
CCACCTGGATTCTGCGCGGGACGTCCTTCTGCTACGTCCCTTCGGCCCTCAATCCAGCGGACCTTCCTTC
CCGCGGCCTGCTGCCGGCTCTGCGGCCTCTTCCGCGTCTTCGCCTTCGCCCTCAGACGAGTCGGATCTCC
CTTTGGGCCGCCTCCCCGCGTCGACTTTAAGACCAATGACTTACAAGGCAGCTGTAGATCTTAGCCACTT
TTTAAAAGAAAAGGGGGGACTGGAAGGGCTAATTCACTCCCAACGAAGACAAGATCTGCTTTTTGCTTGT
ACTGGGTCTCTCTGGTTAGACCAGATCTGAGCCTGGGAGCTCTCTGGCTAACTAGGGAACCCACTGCTTA
AGCCTCAATAAAGCTTGCCTTGAGTGCTTCAAGTAGTGTGTGCCCGTCTGTTGTGTGACTCTGGTAACTA
GAGATCCCTCAGACCCTTTTAGTCAGTGTGGAAAATCTCTAGCAGTACGTATAGTAGTTCATGTCATCTT
ATTATTCAGTATTTATAACTTGCAAAGAAATGAATATCAGAGAGTGAGAGGAACTTGTTTATTGCAGCTT
ATAATGGTTACAAATAAAGCAATAGCATCACAAATTTCACAAATAAAGCATTTTTTTCACTGCATTCTAG
TTGTGGTTTGTCCAAACTCATCAATGTATCTTATCATGTCTGGCTCTAGCTATCCCGCCCCTAACTCCGC
CCATCCCGCCCCTAACTCCGCCCAGTTCCGCCCATTCTCCGCCCCATGGCTGACTAATTTTTTTTATTTA
TGCAGAGGCCGAGGCCGCCTCGGCCTCTGAGCTATTCCAGAAGTAGTGAGGAGGCTTTTTTGGAGGCCTA
GGGACGTACCCAATTCGCCCTATAGTGAGTCGTATTACGCGCGCTCACTGGCCGTCGTTTTACAACGTCG
TGACTGGGAAAACCCTGGCGTTACCCAACTTAATCGCCTTGCAGCACATCCCCCTTTCGCCAGCTGGCGT
AATAGCGAAGAGGCCCGCACCGATCGCCCTTCCCAACAGTTGCGCAGCCTGAATGGCGAATGGG
[124 nt withheld, positions 6995-7118]
C
[91 nt withheld, positions 7120-7210]
A
[49 nt withheld, positions 7212-7260]
CCTTTGACGTTGGAGTCCACGTTCTTT
[37 nt withheld, positions 7288-7324]
ACCCTATCTCGGTCTATTCTTTTGATTTATAAGGGATTTTGCCGATTTCGGCCTATTGGTTAAAAAATGA
GCTGATTTAACAAAAATTTAACGCGAATTTTAACAAAATATTAACGCTTACAATTTAGGTGGCACTTTTC
GGGGAAATGTGCGCGGAACCCCTATTTGTTTATTTTTCTAAATACATTCAAATATGTATCCGCTCATGAG
ACAATAACCCTGATAAATGCTTCAATAATATTGAAAAAGGAAGAGTATGAGTATTCAACATTTCCGTGTC
GCCCTTATTCCCTTTTTTGCGGCATTTTGCCTTCCTGTTTTTGCTCACCCAGAAACGCTGGTGAAAGTAA
AAGATGCTGAAGATCAGTTGGGTGCACGAGTGGGTTACATCGAACTGGATCTCAACAGCGGTAAGATCCT
TGAGAGTTTTCGCCCCGAAGAACGTTTTCCAATGATGAGCACTTTTAAAGTTCTGCTATGTGGCGCGGTA
TTATCCCGTATTGACGCCGGGCAAGAGCAACTCGGTCGCCGCATACACTATTCTCAGAATGACTTGGTTG
AGTACTCACCAGTCACAGAAAAGCATCTTACGGATGGCATGACAGTAAGAGAATTATGCAGTGCTGCCAT
AACCATGAGTGATAACACTGCGGCCAACTTACTTCTGACAACGATCGGAGGACCGAAGGAGCTAACCGCT
TTTTTGCACAACATGGGGGATCATGTAACTCGCCTTGATCGTTGGGAACCGGAGCTGAATGAAGCCATAC
CAAACGACGAGCGTGACACCACGATGCCTGTAGCAATGGCAACAACGTTGCGCAAACTATTAACTGGCGA
ACTACTTACTCTAGCTTCCCGGCAACAATTAATAGACTGGATGGAGGCGGATAAAGTTGCAGGACCACTT
CTGCGCTCGGCCCTTCCGGCTGGCTGGTTTATTGCTGATAAATCTGGAGCCGGTGAGCGTGGGTCTCGCG
GTATCATTGCAGCACTGGGGCCAGATGGTAAGCCCTCCCGTATCGTAGTTATCTACACGACGGGGAGTCA
GGCAACTATGGATGAACGAAATAGACAGATCGCTGAGATAGGTGCCTCACTGATTAAGCATTGGTAACTG
TCAGACCAAGTTTACTCATATATACTTTAGATTGATTTAAAACTTCATTTTTAATTTAAAAGGATCTAGG
TGAAGATCCTTTTTGATAATCTCATGACCAAAATCCCTTAACGTGAGTTTTCGTTCCACTGAGCGTCAGA
CCCCGTAGAAAAGATCAAAGGATCTTCTTGAGATCCTTTTTTTCTGCGCGTAATCTGCTGCTTGCAAACA
AAAAAACCACCGCTACCAGCGGTGGTTTGTTTGCCGGATCAAGAGCTACCAACTCTTTTTCCGAAGGTAA
CTGGCTTCAGCAGAGCGCAGATACCAAATACTGTTCTTCTAGTGTAGCCGTAGTTAGGCCACCACTTCAA
GAACTCTGTAGCACCGCCTACATACCTCGCTCTGCTAATCCTGTTACCAGTGGCTGCTGCCAGTGGCGAT
AAGTCGTGTCTTACCGGGTTGGACTCAAGACGATAGTTACCGGATAAGGCGCAGCGGTCGGGCTGAACGG
GGGGTTCGTGCACACAGCCCAGCTTGGAGCGAACGACCTACACCGAACTGAGATACCTACAGCGTGAGCT
ATGAGAAAGCGCCACGCTTCCCGAAGGGAGAAAGGCGGACAGGTATCCGGTAAGCGGCAGGGTCGGAACA
GGAGAGCGCACGAGGGAGCTTCCAGGGGGAAACGCCTGGTATCTTTATAGTCCTGTCGGGTTTCGCCACC
TCTGACTTGAGCGTCGATTTTTGTGATGCTCGTCAGGGGGGCGGAGCCTATGGAAAAACGCCAGCAACGC
GGCCTTTTTACGGTTCCTGGCCTTTTGCTGGCCTTTTGCTCACATGTTCTTTCCTGCGTTATCCCCTGAT
TCTGTGGATAACCGTATTACCGCCTTTGAGTGAGCTGATACCGCTCGCCGCAGCCGAACGACCGAGCGCA
GCGAGTCAGTGAGCGAGGAAGCGGAAGAGCGCCCAATACGCAAACCGCCTCTCCCCGCGCGTTGGCCGAT
TCATTAATGCAGCTGGCACGACAGGTTTCCCGACTGGAAAGCGGGCAGTGAGCGCAACGCAATTAATGTG
AGTTAGCTCACTCATTAGGCACCCCAGGCTTTACACTTTATGCTTCCGGCTCGTATGTTGTGTGGAATTG
TGAGCGGATAACAATTTCACACAGGAAACAGCTATGACCATGATTACGCCAAGCGCGCAATTAACCCTCA
CTAAAGGGAACAAAAGCTGGAGCTGCAAGC
