>Addgene plasmid #143630 | TFORF2824 | depositor partial sequence | sequence record 283020 | Insert
ACCGCCACCATGGATGCTGATGAGGGTCAAGACATGTCCCAAGTTTCAGGGAAGGAAAGCCCCCCTGTAA
GCGATACTCCAGATGAGGGCGATGAGCCCATGCCGATCCCCGAGGACCTCTCCACCACCTCGGGAGGACA
GCAAAGCTCCAAGAGTGACAGAGTCGTGGGAGAACGGCCCTTCCAGTGCAATCAGTGCGGGGCCTCATTC
ACCCAGAAGGGCAACCTGCTCCGGCACATCAAGCTGCATTCCGGGGAGAAGCCCTTCAAATGCCACCTCT
GCAACTACGCCTGCCGCCGGAGGGACGCCCTCACTGGCCACCTGAGGACGCACTCCGTTGGTAAACCTCA
CAAATGTGGATATTGTGGCCGAAGCTATAAACAGCGAAGCTCTTTAGAGGAACATAAAGAGCGCTGCCAC
AACTACTTGGAAAGCATGGGCCTTCCGGGCACACTGTACCCAGTCATTAAAGAAGAAACTAATCACAGTG
AAATGGCAGAAGACCTGTGCAAGATAGGATCAGAGAGATCTCTCGTGCTGGACAGACTAGCAAGTAACGT
CGCCAAACGTAAGAGCTCTATGCCTCAGAAATTTCTTGGGGACAAGGGCCTGTCCGACACGCCCTACGAC
AGCAGCGCCAGCTACGAGAAGGAGAACGAAATGATGAAGTCCCACGTGATGGACCAAGCCATCAACAACG
CCATCAACTACCTGGGGGCCGAGTCCCTGCGCCCGCTGGTGCAGACGCCCCCGGGCGGTTCCGAGGTGGT
CCCGGTCATCAGCCCGATGTACCAGCTGCACAAGCCGCTCGCGGAGGGCACCCCGCGCTCCAACCACTCG
GCCCAGGACAGCGCCGTGGAGAACCTGCTGCTGCTCTCCAAGGCCAAGTTGGTGCCCTCGGAGCGCGAGG
CGTCCCCGAGCAACAGCTGCCAAGACTCCACGGACACCGAGAGCAACAACGAGGAGCAGCGCAGCGGTCT
CATCTACCTGACCAACCACATCGCCCCGCACGCGCGCAACGGGCTGTCGCTCAAGGAGGAGCACCGCGCC
TACGACCTGCTGCGCGCCGCCTCCGAGAACTCGCAGGACGCGCTCCGCGTGGTCAGCACCAGCGGGGAGC
AGATGAAGGTGTACAAGTGCGAACACTGCCGGGTGCTCTTCCTGGATCACGTCATGTACACCATCCACAT
GGGCTGCCACGGCTTCCGTGATCCTTTTGAGTGCAACATGTGCGGCTACCACAGCCAGGACCGGTACGAG
TTCTCGTCGCACATAACGCGAGGGGAGCACCGCTTCCACATGAGCTAGTAATGAACTAGTCCGTAACTTG
AAAGTATTTCGATTTCTTGGCTTTATATATCTTGTGGAAAGGACGAACCATACTCACGAAACTCCAGATG
