>Addgene plasmid #143630 | TFORF2824 | depositor partial sequence | sequence record 283021 | Barcode
ACCATACTCACGAAACTCCAGATG
